Addgene plasmid #18595: T4 Lysozyme K135E K147E
Depositing lab: Brian Matthews. Depositing organization: University of Oregon.
Backbone
  Vector backbone: pHS1403
  Backbone size w/o insert (bp): 5000
  Vector type: Bacterial Expression
Growth in bacteria
  Bacterial resistance: Ampicillin, 100 μg/mL
  Growth temperature: 37°C
  Growth strain: DH5alpha
  Copy number: High Copy
Gene/Insert
  Gene/Insert name: T4 Lysozyme (alt name: 214EE)
  Species: Bacteriophage T4
  Insert size (bp): 600
  Mutation: K135E K147E
  GenBank ID: NP_049736
  Entrez Gene: e (a.k.a. T4p123)
  Cloning method: Restriction Enzyme; 5′ cloning site BamHI (not destroyed); 3′ cloning site HindIII (not destroyed)
  Sequencing primers: 5′ na; 3′ GGCGTATCACGAGGCCC
Terms and licenses: Academic/Nonprofit Terms; Industry Terms: Not Available to Industry
Depositor comments: The BamHI site is 27 bp from the ATG and the HindIII site is 115 bp from the stop.
How to cite: T4 Lysozyme K135E K147E was a gift from Brian Matthews (Addgene plasmid # 18595 ; http://n2t.net/addgene:18595 ; RRID:Addgene_18595)
