[The description below was written by a language model from this plasmid's Addgene catalogue record.]
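Description:
T4 Lysozyme K135E K147E is a bacterial expression plasmid built on the pHS1403 backbone (about 5 kb without insert) that carries a mutant version of the bacteriophage T4 lysozyme gene (gene e). It is maintained in E. coli as a high-copy plasmid under ampicillin selection. The record does not name the origin of replication or the promoter that drives expression, and no feature table is provided, so the regulatory elements of the backbone cannot be described from the available information.

The insert is roughly 600 bp and was cloned by restriction digestion between a BamHI site at the 5′ end and a HindIII site at the 3′ end, both of which remain intact, so the cassette can be excised or transferred as a unit. According to the depositor's notes, the BamHI site lies 27 bp from the start codon and the HindIII site 115 bp from the stop codon, meaning the fragment includes short flanking regions on either side of the coding sequence. The encoded protein carries two substitutions, K135E and K147E, each replacing a positively charged lysine with a negatively charged glutamate; the alternative name given for the insert is 214EE. No tags or fusion partners are recorded.

The intended purpose is not stated explicitly. T4 lysozyme is a widely used model protein for studying folding, stability and structure, and a double charge-reversal variant of this kind would be suited to producing recombinant mutant protein in bacteria for examining how surface charge affects those properties.
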