>Addgene plasmid #18595 | T4 Lysozyme K135E K147E | addgene partial sequence | sequence record 24380 | 3primeUP
TANTGGAAAAGCCCGCTCATTAGGCGGGCTCAGATCTGCTCATGTTTTGACAGCTTATCATCGATAAGCT
TCGGCAATAAATTCTTGATATGTTTTCATATGTTTCCTTTAAATATTTTAATTAGTAATTGTCTATTCAA
GTAATTGTGAATATACTATCACAATTCCAAGAGAAAGTAAACAGCTTTATAGATTTTTATACGCGTCCCA
AGTGCCAGTTCTAAACGTTGTAATGACTCGTTCTGCGCGATTAGGTGTTTGATTATACCATCTACTTTCA
GCTAAGTTAACTGCTGCTTCATCCCAGCGTTTTTGTTGAAGCATACGTAAAGAGTTAGTAAATCCTGCCA
CACCGGTTTCTCCCATTTGGAAAACCATATTAATCAATGCACAGCGACGAACCGCATCAAGAGAATCATA
AACCGGTTTTAATTTAGCATTTCTCAGAATTCCGCGAACAGCAGCATCAACATCCTGATTAAAGAGTTTT
TCAGCCTCATCTTTTGTAATTACACCATTGCAATTACGCCCAATAGCTTTATCTAATTCAGATTTAGCAG
CATTAAGTGATGGACTTTTTGTAAGCAAATGACCGATGCCAATAGTGTAATAGCCTTCTGTGTCTTTATA
GATTTTAAGTCTAAGACCTTCATCTATACGTAACATTTCAAATATATTCATAATACCTCCTAAGCATCGA
TGGATCCTGTTTCCTGTGTGAAATGTTATCCGCTCACAATTCCACACATTATACGAGCCGATGATTAATG
TCACAGGGGGATGGGGAGTAGCTGATCCGTTCCTGGTGAATGTANCGCTCCA
